Addgene plasmid #16043: pBS/KS-mId1sp
Depositing lab: Robert Benezra. Depositing organization: Memorial Sloan-Kettering Cancer Center. Publication: Expression patterns of Id1, Id2, and Id3 are highly related but distinct from that of Id4 during mouse embryogenesis. Jen Y, Manova K, Benezra R. Dev Dyn. 1996 Nov . 207(3):235-52. 10.1002/(SICI)1097-0177(199611)207:3<235::AID-AJA1>3.0.CO;2-I PubMed 8922523.
Backbone
  Vector backbone: pBluescript KS-
  Backbone manufacturer: Stratagene
  Backbone size w/o insert (bp): 3000
  Vector type: Bacterial Expression
Growth in bacteria
  Bacterial resistance: Ampicillin, 100 μg/mL
  Growth temperature: 37°C
  Growth strain: DH5alpha
  Copy number: High Copy
Gene/Insert
  Gene/Insert name: Id1
  Species: M. musculus (mouse)
  Insert size (bp): 350
  Mutation: cDNA nucleotides 390-742
  Entrez Gene: Id1 (a.k.a. AI323524, D2Wsu140e, Idb1, bHLHb24)
  Cloning method: Restriction Enzyme; 5′ cloning site BamHI (not destroyed); 3′ cloning site EcoRI (not destroyed)
  Sequencing primers: 5′ T7; 3′ T3
Terms and licenses: Academic/Nonprofit Terms; Industry Terms: Not Available to Industry
How to cite: pBS/KS-mId1sp was a gift from Robert Benezra (Addgene plasmid # 16043 ; http://n2t.net/addgene:16043 ; RRID:Addgene_16043)
