[The description below was written by a language model from this plasmid's Addgene catalogue record.]
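Description:
pBS/KS-mId1sp is a small cloning plasmid built on the pBluescript KS- phagemid backbone (about 3 kb), carrying a roughly 350 bp fragment of the mouse Id1 cDNA. It is maintained at high copy number in E. coli and selected with ampicillin. Although the repository classifies it as a bacterial expression vector, the insert is only a partial cDNA, corresponding to nucleotides 390–742 of the Id1 message, placed between the BamHI and EcoRI sites of the polylinker, both of which remain intact so the fragment can be excised again. No feature table accompanies the record, so individual backbone elements are not itemised. pBluescript vectors in general contain a pUC-type origin, an f1 origin for single-stranded DNA rescue, the AmpR gene and a multiple cloning site within the lacZα region.

Id1 encodes an inhibitor of DNA binding/differentiation, a helix-loop-helix protein that lacks a basic DNA-binding region and antagonises bHLH transcription factors. The polylinker of pBluescript is flanked by opposing T7 and T3 phage RNA polymerase promoters, listed here as the sequencing primer sites on either side of the insert, which allows in vitro transcription of either strand after linearisation. Together with the short, defined cDNA segment and the associated study comparing the expression patterns of Id1, Id2, Id3 and Id4 during mouse embryogenesis, this suggests use as a template for Id1-specific riboprobes, for example for in situ hybridisation. The record does not state this purpose explicitly, nor which promoter yields the antisense strand.
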