>Addgene plasmid #16043 | pBS/KS-mId1sp | addgene partial sequence | sequence record 22405 | T7 5'-TAATACGACTCACTATAGGG-3'
CGGCCGCTCTAGACTAGTGGATCCTGAACTCGGAGTCTGAAGTCGGGACCACCGGAGGCCGGGGACTGCC
TGTCCGCGCCCCGCTCAGCACCCTGAACGGCGAGATCAGTGCCTTGGCGGCCGAGGCGGCATGTGTTCCA
GCCGACGATCGCATCTTGTGTCGCTGAGGCGGCGCACTGAGGGACCAGATGGACTCCAGCCCTTCAGGAG
GCAAGAGGAAAAAAGTGCTCTCGGTTCCCCAGGGGATCTCTGGGAAAGACACTACCGCAGCCACCGGACT
CTTGGCGGATCGGTCCAGTGGGTAGAGGGTTTGATCAACAGAGCCTCACCCTCTCCACCTTTCAGCCTCC
AGAGACTTTGGGGAGGGGGTTAATCAGAATTCGATATCAAGCTTATCGATACCGTCGACCTCGAGGGGGG
GCCCGGTACCAGCTTTTGTTCCCTTTAGTGAGGGTTAATTTCGAGCTTGGCGTAATCATGGTCATAGCTG
TTTCCTGTGTGAAATTGTTATCCGCTCACAATTCCACACAACATACGAGCCGGAAGCATAAAGTGTAAAG
CCTGGGGTGCCTAATGAGTGAGCTAACTCACATTAATTGCGTTGCGCTCACTGCCCGCTTTCCAGTCGGG
AAACCTGTCGTGCCAGCTGCATTAATGAATCGGCCAACGCGCGGGGAGAGGCGGTTTGCGTATTGGGCGC
TCTTCCGCTTCCTCGCTCACTGACTCGCTGCGCTCGGTCGTTCGGCTGCGGCGAGCGGTA
